Addgene plasmid #229758: pTYB1-MBD2∆GR pc5078
Purpose: Bacterial expression plasmid of MBD2∆GR. The Protein is lacking the glycine/arginine rich domain: aa 75-96. C-terminal tagged to intein.
Depositing lab: Cristina Cardoso. Depositing organization: Technische Universitaet Darmstadt. Publication: Heterochromatome wide analyses reveal MBD2 as a phase separation scaffold for heterochromatin compartmentalization and composition. Zhang H, Ugur E, Hake C, Romero H, Arroyo M, Mahmoud M, Lermyte F, Leonhardt H, Cardoso MC. Nucleic Acids Res. 2025 Nov 26;53(22):gkaf1380. doi: 10.1093/nar/gkaf1380. PubMed 41416523.
Backbone
  Vector backbone: pTYB1
  Backbone manufacturer: NEB
  Total vector size (bp): 8905
  Vector type: Bacterial Expression
Growth in bacteria
  Bacterial resistance: Ampicillin, 100 μg/mL
  Growth temperature: 37°C
  Growth strain: DH5alpha
  Copy number: Unknown
Gene/Insert
  Gene/Insert name: MBD2
  Species: M. musculus (mouse)
  Insert size (bp): 1176
  Mutation: MBD2 lacking the glycine/arginine rich domain: aa 75-96.
  Entrez Gene: Mbd2 (a.k.a. MBD2a)
  Promoter: T7
  Tag / fusion protein: Intein (C terminal on insert)
  Cloning method: Other
  Sequencing primers: 5′ TAATACGACTCACTATAGGG
Terms and licenses: Academic/Nonprofit Terms; Industry Terms: Not Available to Industry
How to cite: pTYB1-MBD2∆GR pc5078 was a gift from Cristina Cardoso (Addgene plasmid # 229758 ; http://n2t.net/addgene:229758 ; RRID:Addgene_229758)
