[The description below was written by a language model from this plasmid's Addgene catalogue record and pLannotate feature annotations shown in this document.]
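Description:
pTYB1-MBD2∆GR pc5078 is a bacterial expression plasmid built on the pTYB1 backbone, an intein-fusion vector for producing and purifying recombinant proteins in E. coli. It replicates from a ColE1/pMB1-type origin accompanied by the rop gene and a bom fragment, and is selected with ampicillin through the β-lactamase (AmpR) cassette. An M13 phage origin is also present, which in principle permits single-stranded DNA production. Short remnants of the tetracycline resistance gene and mbeC are leftovers of the backbone's pBR322/ColE1 ancestry and are not functional markers. The catalogue lists a total size of 8905 bp, whereas the sequenced record is 8,647 nt; the reason for the discrepancy is not stated.

The payload is mouse Mbd2, a methyl-CpG-binding protein, carrying a deletion of the glycine/arginine-rich domain (amino acids 75–96). The 1176 bp coding sequence was matched by the automated annotation to the human MBD2 homologue, although the catalogue gives the species as mouse. Expression is driven by a T7 promoter with an adjacent lac operator and the T7 gene 10 ribosome binding site. The plasmid-borne lacI gene supplies the repressor, so transcription is IPTG-inducible in hosts that provide T7 RNA polymerase. A tandem array of five rrnB T1 terminators upstream insulates the cassette from read-through, and a T7 terminator closes it. MBD2∆GR is fused at its C terminus to the Saccharomyces cerevisiae VMA1 intein followed by a chitin-binding domain. This arrangement allows capture on chitin resin and thiol-induced intein self-cleavage, which releases the target protein without the affinity tag. The associated publication suggests the purified mutant is used to examine how the GR-rich region contributes to MBD2's role in heterochromatin phase separation.
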