Features (pLannotate 1.2.2; 26 found; start..end, strand, type, name):
      1..589     +  rep_origin     ori: high-copy-number ColE1/pMB1/pBR322/pUC origin of replication
    766..856     -  misc_feature   bom (fragment): basis of mobility region from pBR322
    958..1149    -  CDS            rop: Rop protein, which maintains plasmids at low copy number; rop
   1190..1300    +  CDS            mbeC (fragment): MBEC_ECOLX - Experimental evidence at protein level: Swiss-Prot protein existence level 1. Required for efficient mobilization of ColE1 plasmid and is thus essential to promote the specific transfer of the plasmid during conjugation. Probably functions by inducing DNA bending, helping the MbeA relaxase to melt the DNA around the nic site and cleave the phosphodiester bond. Binds specifically double-stranded DNA (dsDNA) containing the ColE1 oriT but does not recognize the inverted repeat (IR). From Escherichia coli.
   1335..1657    -  CDS            TcR (fragment): tetracycline efflux protein; tet; confers resistance to tetracycline
   1672..1693    -  protein_bind   CAP binding site: CAP binding activates transcription in the presence of cAMP. E. coli catabolite activator protein
   1706..2788    -  CDS            lacI: lac repressor; lacI; The lac repressor binds to the lac operator to inhibit transcription in E. coli. This inhibition can be relieved by adding lactose or isopropyl-β-D-thiogalactopyranoside (IPTG).
   2789..2866    -  promoter       lacI promoter: lacI
   2874..2967    -  CDS            TcR (fragment): tetracycline efflux protein; tet; confers resistance to tetracycline
   3019..3105    +  terminator     rrnB T1 terminator: Escherichia coli rrnB; transcription terminator T1 from the E. coli rrnB gene
   3202..3288    +  terminator     rrnB T1 terminator: Escherichia coli rrnB; transcription terminator T1 from the E. coli rrnB gene
   3385..3471    +  terminator     rrnB T1 terminator: Escherichia coli rrnB; transcription terminator T1 from the E. coli rrnB gene
   3568..3654    +  terminator     rrnB T1 terminator: Escherichia coli rrnB; transcription terminator T1 from the E. coli rrnB gene
   3751..3837    +  terminator     rrnB T1 terminator: Escherichia coli rrnB; transcription terminator T1 from the E. coli rrnB gene
   3972..3990    +  promoter       T7 promoter: promoter for bacteriophage T7 RNA polymerase
   3991..4015    +  protein_bind   lac operator: The lac repressor binds to the lac operator to inhibit transcription in E. coli. This inhibition can be relieved by adding lactose or isopropyl-β-D-thiogalactopyranoside (IPTG). lac repressor encoded by lacI
   4030..4052    +  RBS            RBS: efficient ribosome binding site from bacteriophage T7 gene 10 (Olins and Rangwala, 1989)
   4084..5259    +  CDS            MBD2: MBD2_HUMAN - Experimental evidence at protein level: Swiss-Prot protein existence level 1. Binds CpG islands in promoters where the DNA is methylated at position 5 of cytosine within CpG dinucleotides. Binds hemimethylated DNA as well. Recruits histone deacetylases and DNA methyltransferases. Acts as transcriptional repressor and plays a role in gene silencing. Functions as a scaffold protein, targeting GATAD2A and GATAD2B to chromatin to promote repression. May enhance the activation of some unmethylated cAMP-responsive promoters. From Homo sapiens (Human).
   5281..6099    +  CDS            Sce VMA intein 5' region: 5' region of the intein from the yeast Vma1 subunit of the vacuolar ATPase (Chong et al., 1998); Saccharomyces cerevisiae VMA1
   6102..6632    +  CDS            Sce VMA intein 3' region: modified 3' region of the intein from the yeast Vma1 subunit of the vacuolar ATPase (Chong et al., 1998); Saccharomyces cerevisiae VMA1; C-terminal cleavage of this intein can be induced by thiols.
   6676..6831    +  CDS            CBD: chitin binding domain from chitinase A1 (Watanabe et al., 1994); Bacillus circulans chiA
   6853..6902    +  CDS            SET1 (fragment): solubility-enhancement tag derived from T7 phage gene 10B
   6910..6957    +  terminator     T7 terminator: transcription terminator for bacteriophage T7 RNA polymerase
   7017..7121    +  promoter       AmpR promoter: bla
   7122..7982    +  CDS            AmpR: β-lactamase; bla; confers resistance to ampicillin, carbenicillin, and related antibiotics
   8024..8537    -  rep_origin     M13 ori (sequence partly withheld): M13 bacteriophage origin of replication; arrow indicates direction of (+) strand synthesis
>Addgene plasmid #229758 | pTYB1-MBD2∆GR pc5078 | addgene full sequence | sequence record 459929 | Addgene NGS Result
TTGAGATCCTTTTTTTCTGCGCGTAATCTGCTGCTTGCAAACAAAAAAACCACCGCTACCAGCGGTGGTT
TGTTTGCCGGATCAAGAGCTACCAACTCTTTTTCCGAAGGTAACTGGCTTCAGCAGAGCGCAGATACCAA
ATACTGTCCTTCTAGTGTAGCCGTAGTTAGGCCACCACTTCAAGAACTCTGTAGCACCGCCTACATACCT
CGCTCTGCTAATCCTGTTACCAGTGGCTGCTGCCAGTGGCGATAAGTCGTGTCTTACCGGGTTGGACTCA
AGACGATAGTTACCGGATAAGGCGCAGCGGTCGGGCTGAACGGGGGGTTCGTGCACACAGCCCAGCTTGG
AGCGAACGACCTACACCGAACTGAGATACCTACAGCGTGAGCTATGAGAAAGCGCCACGCTTCCCGAAGG
GAGAAAGGCGGACAGGTATCCGGTAAGCGGCAGGGTCGGAACAGGAGAGCGCACGAGGGAGCTTCCAGGG
GGAAACGCCTGGTATCTTTATAGTCCTGTCGGGTTTCGCCACCTCTGACTTGAGCGTCGATTTTTGTGAT
GCTCGTCAGGGGGGCGGAGCCTATGGAAAAACGCCAGCAACGCGGCCTTTTTACGGTTCCTGGCCTTTTG
CTGGCCTTTTGCTCACATGTTCTTTCCTGCGTTATCCCCTGATTCTGTGGATAACCGTATTACCGCCTTT
GAGTGAGCTGATACCGCTCGCCGCAGCCGAACGACCGAGCGCAGCGAGTCAGTGAGCGAGGAAGCTATGG
TGCACTCTCAGTACAATCTGCTCTGATGCCGCATAGTTAAGCCAGTATACACTCCGCTATCGCTACGTGA
CTGGGTCATGGCTGCGCCCCGACACCCGCCAACACCCGCTGACGCGCCCTGACGGGCTTGTCTGCTCCCG
GCATCCGCTTACAGACAAGCTGTGACCGTCTCCGGGAGCTGCATGTGTCAGAGGTTTTCACCGTCATCAC
CGAAACGCGCGAGGCAGCTGCGGTAAAGCTCATCAGCGTGGTCGTGCAGCGATTCACAGATGTCTGCCTG
TTCATCCGCGTCCAGCTCGTTGAGTTTCTCCAGAAGCGTTAATGTCTGGCTTCTGATAAAGCGGGCCATG
TTAAGGGCGGTTTTTTCCTGTTTGGTCACTGATGCCTCCGTGTAAGGGGGATTTCTGTTCATGGGGGTAA
TGATACCGATGAAACGAGAGAGGATGCTCACGATACGGGTTACTGATGATGAACATGCCCGGTTACTGGA
ACGTTGTGAGGGTAAACAACTGGCGGTATGGATGCGGCGGGACCAGAGAAAAATCACTCAGGGTCAATGC
CAGCCGAACGCCAGCAAGACGTAGCCCAGCGCGTCGGCCGCCATGCCGGCGATAATGGCCTGCTTCTCGC
CGAAACGTTTGGTGGCGGGACCAGTGACGAAGGCTTGAGCGAGGGCGTGCAAGATTCCGAATACCGCAAG
CGACAGGCCGATCATCGTCGCGCTCCAGCGAAAGCGGTCCTCGCCGAAAATGACCCAGAGCGCTGCCGGC
ACCTGTCCTACGAGTTGCATGATAAAGAAGACAGTCATAAGTGCGGCGACGATAGTCATGCCCCGCGCCC
ACCGGAAGGAGCTGACTGGGTTGAAGGCTCTCAAGGGCATCGGTCGAGATCCCGGTGCCTAATGAGTGAG
CTAACTTACATTAATTGCGTTGCGCTCACTGCCCGCTTTCCAGTCGGGAAACCTGTCGTGCCAGCTGCAT
TAATGAATCGGCCAACGCGCGGGGAGAGGCGGTTTGCGTATTGGGCGCCAGGGTGGTTTTTCTTTTCACC
AGTGAGACGGGCAACAGCTGATTGCCCTTCACCGCCTGGCCCTGAGAGAGTTGCAGCAAGCGGTCCACGC
TGGTTTGCCCCAGCAGGCGAAAATCCTGTTTGATGGTGGTTAACGGCGGGATATAACATGAGCTGTCTTC
GGTATCGTCGTATCCCACTACCGAGATATCCGCACCAACGCGCAGCCCGGACTCGGTAATGGCGCGCATT
GCGCCCAGCGCCATCTGATCGTTGGCAACCAGCATCGCAGTGGGAACGATGCCCTCATTCAGCATTTGCA
TGGTTTGTTGAAAACCGGACATGGCACTCCAGTCGCCTTCCCGTTCCGCTATCGGCTGAATTTGATTGCG
AGTGAGATATTTATGCCAGCCAGCCAGACGCAGACGCGCCGAGACAGAACTTAATGGGCCCGCTAACAGC
GCGATTTGCTGGTGACCCAATGCGACCAGATGCTCCACGCCCAGTCGCGTACCGTCTTCATGGGAGAAAA
TAATACTGTTGATGGGTGTCTGGTCAGAGACATCAAGAAATAACGCCGGAACATTAGTGCAGGCAGCTTC
CACAGCAATGGCATCCTGGTCATCCAGCGGATAGTTAATGATCAGCCCACTGACGCGTTGCGCGAGAAGA
TTGTGCACCGCCGCTTTACAGGCTTCGACGCCGCTTCGTTCTACCATCGACACCACCACGCTGGCACCCA
GTTGATCGGCGCGAGATTTAATCGCCGCGACAATTTGCGACGGCGCGTGCAGGGCCAGACTGGAGGTGGC
AACGCCAATCAGCAACGACTGTTTGCCCGCCAGTTGTTGTGCCACGCGGTTGGGAATGTAATTCAGCTCC
GCCATCGCCGCTTCCACTTTTTCCCGCGTTTTCGCAGAAACGTGGCTGGCCTGGTTCACCACGCGGGAAA
CGGTCTGATAAGAGACACCGGCATACTCTGCGACATCGTATAACGTTACTGGTTTCACATTCACCACCCT
GAATTGACTCTCTTCCGGGCGCTATCATGCCATACCGCGAAAGGTTTTGCGCCATTCGATGGTGTCCGGG
ATCTCGACGCTCTCCCTTATGCGACTCCTGCATTAGGAAGCAGCCCAGTAGTAGGTTGAGGCCGTTGAGC
ACCGCCGCCGCAAGGAATGGTGCATGCCGGCATGCCGCCCTTTCGTCTTCAAGAATTAATTCCCAATTCC
CCAGGCATCAAATAAAACGAAAGGCTCAGTCGAAAGACTGGGCCTTTCGTTTTATCTGTTGTTTGTCGGT
GAACGCTCTCCTGAGTAGGACAAATCCGCCGGGAGCGGATTTGAACGTTGCGAAGCAACGGCCCGGAGGG
TGGCGGGCAGGACGCCCGCCATAAACTGCCAGGAATTAATTCCCCAGGCATCAAATAAAACGAAAGGCTC
AGTCGAAAGACTGGGCCTTTCGTTTTATCTGTTGTTTGTCGGTGAACGCTCTCCTGAGTAGGACAAATCC
GCCGGGAGCGGATTTGAACGTTGCGAAGCAACGGCCCGGAGGGTGGCGGGCAGGACGCCCGCCATAAACT
GCCAGGAATTAATTCCCCAGGCATCAAATAAAACGAAAGGCTCAGTCGAAAGACTGGGCCTTTCGTTTTA
TCTGTTGTTTGTCGGTGAACGCTCTCCTGAGTAGGACAAATCCGCCGGGAGCGGATTTGAACGTTGCGAA
GCAACGGCCCGGAGGGTGGCGGGCAGGACGCCCGCCATAAACTGCCAGGAATTAATTCCCCAGGCATCAA
ATAAAACGAAAGGCTCAGTCGAAAGACTGGGCCTTTCGTTTTATCTGTTGTTTGTCGGTGAACGCTCTCC
TGAGTAGGACAAATCCGCCGGGAGCGGATTTGAACGTTGCGAAGCAACGGCCCGGAGGGTGGCGGGCAGG
ACGCCCGCCATAAACTGCCAGGAATTAATTCCCCAGGCATCAAATAAAACGAAAGGCTCAGTCGAAAGAC
TGGGCCTTTCGTTTTATCTGTTGTTTGTCGGTGAACGCTCTCCTGAGTAGGACAAATCCGCCGGGAGCGG
ATTTGAACGTTGCGAAGCAACGGCCCGGAGGGTGGCGGGCAGGACGCCCGCCATAAACTGCCAGGAATTG
GGGATCGGAATTAATTCCCGGTTTAAACCGGGGATCTCGATCCCGCGAAATTAATACGACTCACTATAGG
GGAATTGTGAGCGGATAACAATTCCCCTCTAGAAATAATTTTGTTTAACTTTAAGAAGGAGATATACATA
TGTCAAAGGCCTACGTCGACGCCATGCGCGCGCACCCGGGGGGAGGCCGCTGCTGCCCGGAGCAGGAGGA
GGGGGAGAGCGCGGCGGGCGGCAGCGGCGCTGGCGGCGACTCCGCCATAGAGCAGGGGGGCCAGGGCAGC
GCGCTCGCTCCGTCCCCGGTGAGCGGCGTGCGCAGGGAAGGCGCTCGGGGCGGCGGCCGTGGCCGGGGGC
GGTGGAAGCAGGCGGCCCGGGGCGGCGGCGTCTGTCCCCAGAGTGGCGGCAGCGGCCTTGGCGGCGACGG
CGGCGGCGGCGCGGGCGGCTGCGGCGTCGGCAGCGGTGGCGGCGTCGCCCCCCGGCGGGATCCTGTCCCT
TTCCCGTCGGGGAGCTCGGGGCCGGGGCCCAGGGGACCCCGGGCCACGGAGAGCGGGAAGAGGATGGACT
GCCCGGCCCTCCCCCCCGGATGGAAGAAGGAGGAAGTGATCCGAAAATCAGGGCTCAGTGCTGGCAAGAG
CGATGTCTACTACTTCAGTCCAAGTGGTAAGAAGTTCAGAAGTAAACCTCAGCTGGCAAGATACCTGGGA
AATGCTGTTGACCTTAGCAGTTTTGACTTCAGGACCGGCAAGATGATGCCTAGTAAATTACAGAAGAACA
AGCAGAGACTCCGGAATGACCCCCTCAATCAGAACAAGGGTAAACCAGACCTGAACACAACATTGCCAAT
TAGACAAACTGCATCAATTTTCAAGCAACCAGTAACCAAATTCACGAACCACCCGAGCAATAAGGTGAAG
TCAGACCCCCAGCGGATGAATGAACAACCACGTCAGCTTTTCTGGGAGAAGAGGCTACAAGGACTTAGCG
CATCAGATGTAACAGAACAAATTATAAAAACCATGGAGCTACCTAAAGGTCTTCAAGGAGTCGGTCCAGG
TAGCAATGACGAGACCCTTCTGTCTGCTGTGGCCAGTGCTTTACACACAAGCTCTGCGCCCATCACAGGA
CAAGTCTCTGCTGCCGTGGAAAAGAACCCTGCTGTTTGGCTTAACACATCTCAACCCCTCTGCAAAGCTT
TCATTGTTACAGATGAAGACATTAGGAAACAGGAAGAGCGAGTCCAACAAGTACGCAAGAAACTGGAGGA
GGCACTGATGGCCGACATCCTGTCCCGGGCTGCGGACACGGAGGAAGTAGACATTGACATGGACGATGGA
GATGAGGCGGAATTCCTCGAGGGCTCTTCCTGCTTTGCCAAGGGTACCAATGTTTTAATGGCGGATGGGT
CTATTGAATGTATTGAAAACATTGAGGTTGGTAATAAGGTCATGGGTAAAGATGGCAGACCTCGTGAGGT
AATTAAATTGCCCAGAGGAAGAGAAACTATGTACAGCGTCGTGCAGAAAAGTCAGCACAGAGCCCACAAA
AGTGACTCAAGTCGTGAAGTGCCAGAATTACTCAAGTTTACGTGTAATGCGACCCATGAGTTGGTTGTTA
GAACACCTCGTAGTGTCCGCCGTTTGTCTCGTACCATTAAGGGTGTCGAATATTTTGAAGTTATTACTTT
TGAGATGGGCCAAAAGAAAGCCCCCGACGGTAGAATTGTTGAGCTTGTCAAGGAAGTTTCAAAGAGCTAC
CCAATATCTGAGGGGCCTGAGAGAGCCAACGAATTAGTAGAATCCTATAGAAAGGCTTCAAATAAAGCTT
ATTTTGAGTGGACTATTGAGGCCAGAGATCTTTCTCTGTTGGGTTCCCATGTTCGTAAAGCTACCTACCA
GACTTACGCTCCAATTCTTTATGAGAATGACCACTTTTTCGACTACATGCAAAAAAGTAAGTTTCATCTC
ACCATTGAAGGTCCAAAAGTACTTGCTTATTTACTTGGTTTATGGATTGGTGATGGATTGTCTGACAGGG
CAACTTTTTCGGTTGATTCCAGAGATACTTCTTTGATGGAACGTGTTACTGAATATGCTGAAAAGTTGAA
TTTGTGCGCCGAGTATAAGGACAGAAAAGAACCACAAGTTGCCAAAACTGTTAATTTGTACTCTAAAGTT
GTCAGAGGTAATGGTATTCGCAATAATCTTAATACTGAGAATCCATTATGGGACGCTATTGTTGGCTTAG
GATTCTTGAAGGACGGTGTCAAAAATATTCCTTCTTTCTTGTCTACGGACAATATCGGTACTCGTGAAAC
ATTTCTTGCTGGTCTAATTGATTCTGATGGCTATGTTACTGATGAGCATGGTATTAAAGCAACAATAAAG
ACAATTCATACTTCTGTCAGAGATGGTTTGGTTTCCCTTGCTCGTTCTTTAGGCTTAGTAGTCTCGGTTA
ACGCAGAACCTGCTAAGGTTGACATGAATGTCACCAAACATAAAATTAGTTATGCTATTTATATGTCTGG
TGGAGATGTTTTGCTTAACGTTCTTTCGAAGTGTGCCGGCTCTAAAAAATTCAGGCCTGCTCCCGCCGCT
GCTTTTGCACGTGAGTGCCGCGGATTTTATTTCGAGTTACAAGAATTGAAGGAAGACGATTATTATGGGA
TTACTTTATCTGATGATTCTGATCATCAGTTTTTGCTTGGATCCCAGGTTGTCGTCCATGCATGCGGTGG
CCTGACCGGTCTGAACTCAGGCCTCACGACAAATCCTGGTGTATCCGCTTGGCAGGTCAACACAGCTTAT
ACTGCGGGACAATTGGTCACATATAACGGCAAGACGTATAAATGTTTGCAGCCCCACACCTCCTTGGCAG
GATGGGAACCATCCAACGTTCCTGCCTTGTGGCAGCTTCAATGACTGCAGGAAGGGGATCCGGCTGCTAA
CAAAGCCCGAAAGGAAGCTGAGTTGGCTGCTGCCACCGCTGAGCAATAACTAGCATAACCCCTTGGGGCC
TCTAAACGGGTCTTGAGGGGTTTTTTGCTGAAAGGAGGAACTATATCCGGATAACTACGTCAGGTGGCAC
TTTTCGGGGAAATGTGCGCGGAACCCCTATTTGTTTATTTTTCTAAATACATTCAAATATGTATCCGCTC
ATGAGACAATAACCCTGATAAATGCTTCAATAATATTGAAAAAGGAAGAGTATGAGTATTCAACATTTCC
GTGTCGCCCTTATTCCCTTTTTTGCGGCATTTTGCCTTCCTGTTTTTGCTCACCCAGAAACGCTGGTGAA
AGTAAAAGATGCTGAAGATCAGTTGGGTGCACGAGTGGGTTACATCGAACTGGATCTCAACAGCGGTAAG
ATCCTTGAGAGTTTTCGCCCCGAAGAACGTTTCCCAATGATGAGCACTTTTAAAGTTCTGCTATGTGGCG
CGGTATTATCCCGTGTTGACGCCGGGCAAGAGCAACTCGGTCGCCGCATACACTATTCTCAGAATGACTT
GGTTGAGTACTCACCAGTCACAGAAAAGCATCTTACGGATGGCATGACAGTAAGAGAATTATGCAGTGCT
GCCATAACCATGAGTGATAACACTGCGGCCAACTTACTTCTGACAACGATCGGAGGACCGAAGGAGCTAA
CCGCTTTTTTGCACAACATGGGGGATCATGTAACTCGCCTTGATCGTTGGGAACCGGAGCTGAATGAAGC
CATACCAAACGACGAGCGTGACACCACGATGCCTGTAGCAATGGCAACAACGTTGCGCAAACTATTAACT
GGCGAACTACTTACTCTAGCTTCCCGGCAACAATTAATAGACTGGATGGAGGCGGATAAAGTTGCAGGAC
CACTTCTGCGCTCGGCCCTTCCGGCTGGCTGGTTTATTGCTGATAAATCTGGAGCCGGTGAGCGTGGGTC
TCGCGGTATCATTGCAGCACTGGGGCCAGATGGTAAGCCCTCCCGTATCGTAGTTATCTACACGACGGGG
AGTCAGGCAACTATGGATGAACGAAATAGACAGATCGCTGAGATAGGTGCCTCACTGATTAAGCATTGGT
AACTGTCAGACCAAGTTTACTCATATATACTTTAGATTGATT
[38 nt withheld, positions 8023-8060]
A
[37 nt withheld, positions 8062-8098]
ATTTTGTTAAAATTCGCGTTAAATTTTTGTTAAATCAGCTCATTTTTTAACCAATAGGCCGAAATCGGCA
AAATCCCTTATAAATCAAAAGAATAGCCCGAGATAGGGT
[37 nt withheld, positions 8208-8244]
AAAGAACGTGGACTCCAACGTCAAAGG
[141 nt withheld, positions 8272-8412]
G
[125 nt withheld, positions 8414-8538]
AAAGGATCTAGGTGAAGATCCTTTTTGATAATCTCATGACCAAAATCCCTTAACGTGAGTTTTCGTTCCA
CTGAGCGTCAGACCCCGTAGAAAAGATCAAAGGATCTTC
